>Addgene plasmid #211695 | pCF827-sgNT-3_U6-sgRNA-EFS-Cas9-P2A-mNeonGreen | addgene full sequence | sequence record 421520 | Addgene NGS Result
GTCGACGGATCGGGAGATCTCCCGATCCCCTATGGTGCACTCTCAGTACAATCTGCTCTGATGCCGCATA
GTTAAGCCAGTATCTGCTCCCTGCTTGTGTGTTGGAGGTCGCTGAGTAGTGCGCGAGCAAAATTTAAGCT
ACAACAAGGCAAGGCTTGACCGACAATTGCATGAAGAATCTGCTTAGGGTTAGGCGTTTTGCGCTGCTTC
GCGATGTACGGGCCAGATATTGACATTGATTATTGACTAGTTATTAATAGTAATCAATTACGGGGTCATT
AGTTCATAGCCCATATATGGAGTTCCGCGTTACATAACTTACGGTAAATGGCCCGCCTGGCTGACCGCCC
AACGACCCCCGCCCATTGACGTCAATAATGACGTATGTTCCCATAGTAACGCCAATAGGGACTTTCCATT
GACGTCAATGGGTGGAGTATTTACGGTAAACTGCCCACTTGGCAGTACATCAAGTGTATCATATGCCAAG
TACGCCCCCTATTGACGTCAATGACGGTAAATGGCCCGCCTGGCATTATGCCCAGTACATGACCTTATGG
GACTTTCCTACTTGGCAGTACATCTACGTATTAGTCATCGCTATTACCATGGTGATGCGGTTTTGGCAGT
ACATCAATGGGCGTGGATAGCGGTTTGACTCACGGGGATTTCCAAGTCTCCACCCCATTGACGTCAATGG
GAGTTTGTTTTGGCACCAAAATCAACGGGACTTTCCAAAATGTCGTAACAACTCCGCCCCATTGACGCAA
ATGGGCGGTAGGCGTGTACGGTGGGAGGTCTATATAAGCAGCGCGTTTTGCCTGTACTGGGTCTCTCTGG
TTAGACCAGATCTGAGCCTGGGAGCTCTCTGGCTAACTAGGGAACCCACTGCTTAAGCCTCAATAAAGCT
TGCCTTGAGTGCTTCAAGTAGTGTGTGCCCGTCTGTTGTGTGACTCTGGTAACTAGAGATCCCTCAGACC
CTTTTAGTCAGTGTGGAAAATCTCTAGCAGTGGCGCCCGAACAGGGACTTGAAAGCGAAAGGGAAACCAG
AGGAGCTCTCTCGACGCAGGACTCGGCTTGCTGAAGCGCGCACGGCAAGAGGCGAGGGGCGGCGACTGGT
GAGTACGCCAAAAATTTTGACTAGCGGAGGCTAGAAGGAGAGAGATGGGTGCGAGAGCGTCAGTATTAAG
CGGGGGAGAATTAGATCGCGATGGGAAAAAATTCGGTTAAGGCCAGGGGGAAAGAAAAAATATAAATTAA
AACATATAGTATGGGCAAGCAGGGAGCTAGAACGATTCGCAGTTAATCCTGGCCTGTTAGAAACATCAGA
AGGCTGTAGACAAATACTGGGACAGCTACAACCATCCCTTCAGACAGGATCAGAAGAACTTAGATCATTA
TATAATACAGTAGCAACCCTCTATTGTGTGCATCAAAGGATAGAGATAAAAGACACCAAGGAAGCTTTAG
ACAAGATAGAGGAAGAGCAAAACAAAAGTAAGACCACCGCACAGCAAGCGGCCGCTGATCTTCAGACCTG
GAGGAGGAGATATGAGGGACAATTGGAGAAGTGAATTATATAAATATAAAGTAGTAAAAATTGAACCATT
AGGAGTAGCACCCACCAAGGCAAAGAGAAGAGTGGTGCAGAGAGAAAAAAGAGCAGTGGGAATAGGAGCT
TTGTTCCTTGGGTTCTTGGGAGCAGCAGGAAGCACTATGGGCGCAGCGTCAATGACGCTGACGGTACAGG
CCAGACAATTATTGTCTGGTATAGTGCAGCAGCAGAACAATTTGCTGAGGGCTATTGAGGCGCAACAGCA
TCTGTTGCAACTCACAGTCTGGGGCATCAAGCAGCTCCAGGCAAGAATCCTGGCTGTGGAAAGATACCTA
AAGGATCAACAGCTCCTGGGGATTTGGGGTTGCTCTGGAAAACTCATTTGCACCACTGCTGTGCCTTGGA
ATGCTAGTTGGAGTAATAAATCTCTGGAACAGATTTGGAATCACACGACCTGGATGGAGTGGGACAGAGA
AATTAACAATTACACAAGCTTAATACACTCCTTAATTGAAGAATCGCAAAACCAGCAAGAAAAGAATGAA
CAAGAATTATTGGAATTAGATAAATGGGCAAGTTTGTGGAATTGGTTTAACATAACAAATTGGCTGTGGT
ATATAAAATTATTCATAATGATAGTAGGAGGCTTGGTAGGTTTAAGAATAGTTTTTGCTGTACTTTCTAT
AGTGAATAGAGTTAGGCAGGGATATTCACCATTATCGTTTCAGACCCACCTCCCAACCCCGAGGGGACCC
GACAGGCCCGAAGGAATAGAAGAAGAAGGTGGAGAGAGAGACAGAGACAGATCCATTCGATTAGTGAACG
GATCGGCACTGCGTGCGCCAATTCTGCAGACAAATGGCAGTATTCATCCACAATTTTAAAAGAAAAGGGG
GGATTGGGGGGTACAGTGCAGGGGAAAGAATAGTAGACATAATAGCAACAGACATACAAACTAAAGAATT
ACAAAAACAAATTACAAAAATTCAAAATTTTCGGGTTTATTACAGGGACAGCAGAGATCCAGTTTGGTTA
ATTAAGGTACCGAGGGCCTATTTCCCATGATTCCTTCATATTTGCATATACGATACAAGGCTGTTAGAGA
GATAATTAGAATTAATTTGACTGTAAACACAAAGATATTAGTACAAAATACGTGACGTAGAAAGTAATAA
TTTCTTGGGTAGTTTGCAGTTTTAAAATTATGTTTTAAAATGGACTATCATATGCTTACCGTAACTTGAA
AGTATTTCGATTTCTTGGCTTTATATATCTTGTGGAAAGGACGAAACACCGGACGACTAGTTAGGCGTGT
AGTTTAAGAGCTATGCTGGAAACAGCATAGCAAGTTTAAATAAGGCTAGTCCGTTATCAACTTGAAAAAG
TGGCACCGAGTCGGTGCTTTTTTTGAATTCGCTAGCTAGGTCTTGAAAGGAGTGGGAATTGGCTCCGGTG
CCCGTCAGTGGGCAGAGCGCACATCGCCCACAGTCCCCGAGAAGTTGGGGGGAGGGGTCGGCAATTGATC
CGGTGCCTAGAGAAGGTGGCGCGGGGTAAACTGGGAAAGTGATGTCGTGTACTGGCTCCGCCTTTTTCCC
GAGGGTGGGGGAGAACCGTATATAAGTGCAGTAGTCGCCGTGAACGTTCTTTTTCGCAACGGGTTTGCCG
CCAGAACACAGGACCGGTTCTAGAGCGCTGCCACCATGGACAAGAAGTACAGCATCGGCCTGGACATCGG
CACCAACTCTGTGGGCTGGGCCGTGATCACCGACGAGTACAAGGTGCCCAGCAAGAAATTCAAGGTGCTG
GGCAACACCGACCGGCACAGCATCAAGAAGAACCTGATCGGAGCCCTGCTGTTCGACAGCGGCGAAACAG
CCGAGGCCACCCGGCTGAAGAGAACCGCCAGAAGAAGATACACCAGACGGAAGAACCGGATCTGCTATCT
GCAAGAGATCTTCAGCAACGAGATGGCCAAGGTGGACGACAGCTTCTTCCACAGACTGGAAGAGTCCTTC
CTGGTGGAAGAGGATAAGAAGCACGAGCGGCACCCCATCTTCGGCAACATCGTGGACGAGGTGGCCTACC
ACGAGAAGTACCCCACCATCTACCACCTGAGAAAGAAACTGGTGGACAGCACCGACAAGGCCGACCTGCG
GCTGATCTATCTGGCCCTGGCCCACATGATCAAGTTCCGGGGCCACTTCCTGATCGAGGGCGACCTGAAC
CCCGACAACAGCGACGTGGACAAGCTGTTCATCCAGCTGGTGCAGACCTACAACCAGCTGTTCGAGGAAA
ACCCCATCAACGCCAGCGGCGTGGACGCCAAGGCCATCCTGTCTGCCAGACTGAGCAAGAGCAGACGGCT
GGAAAATCTGATCGCCCAGCTGCCCGGCGAGAAGAAGAATGGCCTGTTCGGAAACCTGATTGCCCTGAGC
CTGGGCCTGACCCCCAACTTCAAGAGCAACTTCGACCTGGCCGAGGATGCCAAACTGCAGCTGAGCAAGG
ACACCTACGACGACGACCTGGACAACCTGCTGGCCCAGATCGGCGACCAGTACGCCGACCTGTTTCTGGC
CGCCAAGAACCTGTCCGACGCCATCCTGCTGAGCGACATCCTGAGAGTGAACACCGAGATCACCAAGGCC
CCCCTGAGCGCCTCTATGATCAAGAGATACGACGAGCACCACCAGGACCTGACCCTGCTGAAAGCTCTCG
TGCGGCAGCAGCTGCCTGAGAAGTACAAAGAGATTTTCTTCGACCAGAGCAAGAACGGCTACGCCGGCTA
CATTGACGGCGGAGCCAGCCAGGAAGAGTTCTACAAGTTCATCAAGCCCATCCTGGAAAAGATGGACGGC
ACCGAGGAACTGCTCGTGAAGCTGAACAGAGAGGACCTGCTGCGGAAGCAGCGGACCTTCGACAACGGCA
GCATCCCCCACCAGATCCACCTGGGAGAGCTGCACGCCATTCTGCGGCGGCAGGAAGATTTTTACCCATT
CCTGAAGGACAACCGGGAAAAGATCGAGAAGATCCTGACCTTCCGCATCCCCTACTACGTGGGCCCTCTG
GCCAGGGGAAACAGCAGATTCGCCTGGATGACCAGAAAGAGCGAGGAAACCATCACCCCCTGGAACTTCG
AGGAAGTGGTGGACAAGGGCGCTTCCGCCCAGAGCTTCATCGAGCGGATGACCAACTTCGATAAGAACCT
GCCCAACGAGAAGGTGCTGCCCAAGCACAGCCTGCTGTACGAGTACTTCACCGTGTATAACGAGCTGACC
AAAGTGAAATACGTGACCGAGGGAATGAGAAAGCCCGCCTTCCTGAGCGGCGAGCAGAAAAAGGCCATCG
TGGACCTGCTGTTCAAGACCAACCGGAAAGTGACCGTGAAGCAGCTGAAAGAGGACTACTTCAAGAAAAT
CGAGTGCTTCGACTCCGTGGAAATCTCCGGCGTGGAAGATCGGTTCAACGCCTCCCTGGGCACATACCAC
GATCTGCTGAAAATTATCAAGGACAAGGACTTCCTGGACAATGAGGAAAACGAGGACATTCTGGAAGATA
TCGTGCTGACCCTGACACTGTTTGAGGACAGAGAGATGATCGAGGAACGGCTGAAAACCTATGCCCACCT
GTTCGACGACAAAGTGATGAAGCAGCTGAAGCGGCGGAGATACACCGGCTGGGGCAGGCTGAGCCGGAAG
CTGATCAACGGCATCCGGGACAAGCAGTCCGGCAAGACAATCCTGGATTTCCTGAAGTCCGACGGCTTCG
CCAACAGAAACTTCATGCAGCTGATCCACGACGACAGCCTGACCTTTAAAGAGGACATCCAGAAAGCCCA
GGTGTCCGGCCAGGGCGATAGCCTGCACGAGCACATTGCCAATCTGGCCGGCAGCCCCGCCATTAAGAAG
GGCATCCTGCAGACAGTGAAGGTGGTGGACGAGCTCGTGAAAGTGATGGGCCGGCACAAGCCCGAGAACA
TCGTGATCGAAATGGCCAGAGAGAACCAGACCACCCAGAAGGGACAGAAGAACAGCCGCGAGAGAATGAA
GCGGATCGAAGAGGGCATCAAAGAGCTGGGCAGCCAGATCCTGAAAGAACACCCCGTGGAAAACACCCAG
CTGCAGAACGAGAAGCTGTACCTGTACTACCTGCAGAATGGGCGGGATATGTACGTGGACCAGGAACTGG
ACATCAACCGGCTGTCCGACTACGATGTGGACCATATCGTGCCTCAGAGCTTTCTGAAGGACGACTCCAT
CGACAACAAGGTGCTGACCAGAAGCGACAAGAACCGGGGCAAGAGCGACAACGTGCCCTCCGAAGAGGTC
GTGAAGAAGATGAAGAACTACTGGCGGCAGCTGCTGAACGCCAAGCTGATTACCCAGAGAAAGTTCGACA
ATCTGACCAAGGCCGAGAGAGGCGGCCTGAGCGAACTGGATAAGGCCGGCTTCATCAAGAGACAGCTGGT
GGAAACCCGGCAGATCACAAAGCACGTGGCACAGATCCTGGACTCCCGGATGAACACTAAGTACGACGAG
AATGACAAGCTGATCCGGGAAGTGAAAGTGATCACCCTGAAGTCCAAGCTGGTGTCCGATTTCCGGAAGG
ATTTCCAGTTTTACAAAGTGCGCGAGATCAACAACTACCACCACGCCCACGACGCCTACCTGAACGCCGT
CGTGGGAACCGCCCTGATCAAAAAGTACCCTAAGCTGGAAAGCGAGTTCGTGTACGGCGACTACAAGGTG
TACGACGTGCGGAAGATGATCGCCAAGAGCGAGCAGGAAATCGGCAAGGCTACCGCCAAGTACTTCTTCT
ACAGCAACATCATGAACTTTTTCAAGACCGAGATTACCCTGGCCAACGGCGAGATCCGGAAGCGGCCTCT
GATCGAGACAAACGGCGAAACCGGGGAGATCGTGTGGGATAAGGGCCGGGATTTTGCCACCGTGCGGAAA
GTGCTGAGCATGCCCCAAGTGAATATCGTGAAAAAGACCGAGGTGCAGACAGGCGGCTTCAGCAAAGAGT
CTATCCTGCCCAAGAGGAACAGCGATAAGCTGATCGCCAGAAAGAAGGACTGGGACCCTAAGAAGTACGG
CGGCTTCGACAGCCCCACCGTGGCCTATTCTGTGCTGGTGGTGGCCAAAGTGGAAAAGGGCAAGTCCAAG
AAACTGAAGAGTGTGAAAGAGCTGCTGGGGATCACCATCATGGAAAGAAGCAGCTTCGAGAAGAATCCCA
TCGACTTTCTGGAAGCCAAGGGCTACAAAGAAGTGAAAAAGGACCTGATCATCAAGCTGCCTAAGTACTC
CCTGTTCGAGCTGGAAAACGGCCGGAAGAGAATGCTGGCCTCTGCCGGCGAACTGCAGAAGGGAAACGAA
CTGGCCCTGCCCTCCAAATATGTGAACTTCCTGTACCTGGCCAGCCACTATGAGAAGCTGAAGGGCTCCC
CCGAGGATAATGAGCAGAAACAGCTGTTTGTGGAACAGCACAAGCACTACCTGGACGAGATCATCGAGCA
GATCAGCGAGTTCTCCAAGAGAGTGATCCTGGCCGACGCTAATCTGGACAAAGTGCTGTCCGCCTACAAC
AAGCACCGGGATAAGCCCATCAGAGAGCAGGCCGAGAATATCATCCACCTGTTTACCCTGACCAATCTGG
GAGCCCCTGCCGCCTTCAAGTACTTTGACACCACCATCGACCGGAAGAGGTACACCAGCACCAAAGAGGT
GCTGGACGCCACCCTGATCCACCAGAGCATCACCGGCCTGTACGAGACACGGATCGACCTGTCTCAGCTG
GGAGGCGACAAGCGACCTGCCGCCACAAAGAAGGCTGGACAGGCTAAGAAGAAGAAAGATTACAAAGACG
ATGACGATAAGGGATCCGGCGCAACAAACTTCTCTCTGCTGAAACAAGCCGGAGATGTCGAAGAGAATCC
TGGACCGATGGTCAGTAAGGGCGAAGAAGATAATATGGCTTCCTTGCCTGCCACACATGAACTCCACATA
TTCGGGTCTATCAACGGCGTGGACTTCGACATGGTTGGGCAAGGAACCGGAAATCCCAACGATGGATACG
AGGAGCTGAACCTGAAGTCAACGAAAGGTGATCTTCAATTCTCCCCCTGGATTCTCGTCCCTCACATTGG
CTATGGTTTCCACCAGTACCTCCCGTACCCTGACGGGATGTCTCCATTCCAAGCCGCAATGGTAGATGGG
TCAGGCTACCAAGTTCACAGAACTATGCAGTTTGAAGATGGTGCATCTCTGACAGTAAATTACAGGTATA
CCTACGAAGGTTCACACATCAAAGGAGAAGCTCAGGTGAAAGGTACGGGATTCCCAGCAGACGGCCCAGT
AATGACCAATTCCCTCACGGCTGCCGACTGGTGCAGGAGTAAAAAGACATATCCAAATGACAAGACTATT
ATCTCTACTTTCAAATGGTCTTATACGACAGGCAACGGAAAGAGGTATCGGTCAACCGCGCGCACAACAT
ATACGTTTGCTAAGCCTATGGCTGCCAATTATCTGAAAAATCAGCCCATGTATGTATTTAGAAAAACCGA
ACTGAAGCACTCCAAAACTGAATTGAACTTCAAAGAGTGGCAAAAGGCCTTCACCGATGTCATGGGCATG
GATGAATTGTATAAGTGAACGCGTTAAGTCGACAATCAACCTCTGGATTACAAAATTTGTGAAAGATTGA
CTGGTATTCTTAACTATGTTGCTCCTTTTACGCTATGTGGATACGCTGCTTTAATGCCTTTGTATCATGC
TATTGCTTCCCGTATGGCTTTCATTTTCTCCTCCTTGTATAAATCCTGGTTGCTGTCTCTTTATGAGGAG
TTGTGGCCCGTTGTCAGGCAACGTGGCGTGGTGTGCACTGTGTTTGCTGACGCAACCCCCACTGGTTGGG
GCATTGCCACCACCTGTCAGCTCCTTTCCGGGACTTTCGCTTTCCCCCTCCCTATTGCCACGGCGGAACT
CATCGCCGCCTGCCTTGCCCGCTGCTGGACAGGGGCTCGGCTGTTGGGCACTGACAATTCCGTGGTGTTG
TCGGGGAAATCATCGTCCTTTCCTTGGCTGCTCGCCTGTGTTGCCACCTGGATTCTGCGCGGGACGTCCT
TCTGCTACGTCCCTTCGGCCCTCAATCCAGCGGACCTTCCTTCCCGCGGCCTGCTGCCGGCTCTGCGGCC
TCTTCCGCGTCTTCGCCTTCGCCCTCAGACGAGTCGGATCTCCCTTTGGGCCGCCTCCCCGCGTCGACTT
TAAGACCAATGACTTACAAGGCAGCTGTAGATCTTAGCCACTTTTTAAAAGAAAAGGGGGGACTGGAAGG
GCTAATTCACTCCCAACGAAGACAAGATCTGCTTTTTGCTTGTACTGGGTCTCTCTGGTTAGACCAGATC
TGAGCCTGGGAGCTCTCTGGCTAACTAGGGAACCCACTGCTTAAGCCTCAATAAAGCTTGCCTTGAGTGC
TTCAAGTAGTGTGTGCCCGTCTGTTGTGTGACTCTGGTAACTAGAGATCCCTCAGACCCTTTTAGTCAGT
GTGGAAAATCTCTAGCAGGGCCCGTTTAAACCCGCTGATCAGCCTCGACTGTGCCTTCTAGTTGCCAGCC
ATCTGTTGTTTGCCCCTCCCCCGTGCCTTCCTTGACCCTGGAAGGTGCCACTCCCACTGTCCTTTCCTAA
TAAAATGAGGAAATTGCATCGCATTGTCTGAGTAGGTGTCATTCTATTCTGGGGGGTGGGGTGGGGCAGG
ACAGCAAGGGGGAGGATTGGGAAGACAATAGCAGGCATGCTGGGGATGCGGTGGGCTCTATGGCTTCTGA
GGCGGAAAGAACCAGCCATTAATGAAAAGAACCAGCCATTAATGAATCGGCCAACGCGCGGGGAGAGGCG
GTTTGCGTATTGGGCGCTCTTCCGCTTCCTCGCTCACTGACTCGCTGCGCTCGGTCGTTCGGCTGCGGCG
AGCGGTATCAGCTCACTCAAAGGCGGTAATACGGTTATCCACAGAATCAGGGGATAACGCAGGAAAGAAC
ATGTGAGCAAAAGGCCAGCAAAAGGCCAGGAACCGTAAAAAGGCCGCGTTGCTGGCGTTTTTCCATAGGC
TCCGCCCCCCTGACGAGCATCACAAAAATCGACGCTCAAGTCAGAGGTGGCGAAACCCGACAGGACTATA
AAGATACCAGGCGTTTCCCCCTGGAAGCTCCCTCGTGCGCTCTCCTGTTCCGACCCTGCCGCTTACCGGA
TACCTGTCCGCCTTTCTCCCTTCGGGAAGCGTGGCGCTTTCTCATAGCTCACGCTGTAGGTATCTCAGTT
CGGTGTAGGTCGTTCGCTCCAAGCTGGGCTGTGTGCACGAACCCCCCGTTCAGCCCGACCGCTGCGCCTT
ATCCGGTAACTATCGTCTTGAGTCCAACCCGGTAAGACACGACTTATCGCCACTGGCAGCAGCCACTGGT
AACAGGATTAGCAGAGCGAGGTATGTAGGCGGTGCTACAGAGTTCTTGAAGTGGTGGCCTAACTACGGCT
ACACTAGAAGAACAGTATTTGGTATCTGCGCTCTGCTGAAGCCAGTTACCTTCGGAAAAAGAGTTGGTAG
CTCTTGATCCGGCAAACAAACCACCGCTGGTAGCGGTGGTTTTTTTGTTTGCAAGCAGCAGATTACGCGC
AGAAAAAAAGGATCTCAAGAAGATCCTTTGATCTTTTCTACGGGGTCTGACGCTCAGTGGAACGAAAACT
CACGTTAAGGGATTTTGGTCATGAGATTATCAAAAAGGATCTTCACCTAGATCCTTTTAAATTAAAAATG
AAGTTTTAAATCAATCTAAAGTATATATGAGTAAACTTGGTCTGACAGTTACCAATGCTTAATCAGTGAG
GCACCTATCTCAGCGATCTGTCTATTTCGTTCATCCATAGTTGCCTGACTCCCCGTCGTGTAGATAACTA
CGATACGGGAGGGCTTACCATCTGGCCCCAGTGCTGCAATGATACCGCGAGACCCACGCTCACCGGCTCC
AGATTTATCAGCAATAAACCAGCCAGCCGGAAGGGCCGAGCGCAGAAGTGGTCCTGCAACTTTATCCGCC
TCCATCCAGTCTATTAATTGTTGCCGGGAAGCTAGAGTAAGTAGTTCGCCAGTTAATAGTTTGCGCAACG
TTGTTGCCATTGCTACAGGCATCGTGGTGTCACGCTCGTCGTTTGGTATGGCTTCATTCAGCTCCGGTTC
CCAACGATCAAGGCGAGTTACATGATCCCCCATGTTGTGCAAAAAAGCGGTTAGCTCCTTCGGTCCTCCG
ATCGTTGTCAGAAGTAAGTTGGCCGCAGTGTTATCACTCATGGTTATGGCAGCACTGCATAATTCTCTTA
CTGTCATGCCATCCGTAAGATGCTTTTCTGTGACTGGTGAGTACTCAACCAAGTCATTCTGAGAATAGTG
TATGCGGCGACCGAGTTGCTCTTGCCCGGCGTCAATACGGGATAATACCGCGCCACATAGCAGAACTTTA
AAAGTGCTCATCATTGGAAAACGTTCTTCGGGGCGAAAACTCTCAAGGATCTTACCGCTGTTGAGATCCA
GTTCGATGTAACCCACTCGTGCACCCAACTGATCTTCAGCATCTTTTACTTTCACCAGCGTTTCTGGGTG
AGCAAAAACAGGAAGGCAAAATGCCGCAAAAAAGGGAATAAGGGCGACACGGAAATGTTGAATACTCATA
CTCTTCCTTTTTCAATATTATTGAAGCATTTATCAGGGTTATTGTCTCATGAGCGGATACATATTTGAAT
GTATTTAGAAAAATAAACAAATAGGGGTTCCGCGCACATTTCCCCGAAAAGTGCCACCTGAC
Features (pLannotate 1.2.2; 24 found; start..end, strand, type, name):
     31..83      -  misc_feature   bom (fragment): basis of mobility region from pBR322
    232..611     +  enhancer       CMV enhancer: human cytomegalovirus immediate early enhancer
    612..811     +  promoter       CMV promoter: human cytomegalovirus (CMV) immediate early promoter
    829..1009    +  LTR            5' LTR (truncated): truncated 5' long terminal repeat (LTR) from HIV-1
   1056..1181    +  misc_feature   HIV-1 Ψ: packaging signal of human immunodeficiency virus type 1
   1165..1528    +  CDS            HIV-1 gag (fragment): gag protein from human immunodeficiency virus 1; gag
   1674..1907    +  misc_feature   RRE: The Rev response element (RRE) of HIV-1 allows for Rev-dependent mRNA export from the nucleus to the cytoplasm.
   2284..2384    +  CDS            Rev (fragment): human immunodeficiency virus 1 (HIV-1) Rev protein; rev; enhances nuclear export of unspliced and incompletely spliced viral mRNAs
   2434..2551    +  misc_feature   cPPT/CTS: central polypurine tract and central termination sequence of HIV-1
   2602..2842    +  promoter       U6 promoter: RNA polymerase III promoter for human U6 snRNA
   2890..2957    +  misc_RNA       tracrRNA (fragment): trans-activating CRISPR RNA for the Streptococcus pyogenes CRISPR/Cas9 system
   2976..2994    +  CDS            small t antigen (fragment): SV40 (simian virus 40) small t antigen
   3020..3231    +  promoter       EF-1α core promoter: core promoter for human elongation factor EF-1α
   3256..7359    +  CDS            Cas9: Cas9 (Csn1) endonuclease from the Streptococcus pyogenes Type II CRISPR/Cas system generates RNA-guided double strand breaks in DNA
   7498..8205    +  CDS            mNeonGreen: mNeonGreen is a basic (constitutively fluorescent) green/yellow fluorescent protein published in 2013, derived from Branchiostoma lanceolatum. It is reported to be a very rapidly-maturing monomer with moderate acid sensitivity.
   8224..8812    +  misc_feature   WPRE: woodchuck hepatitis virus posttranscriptional regulatory element
   8863..8882    +  misc_feature   cPPT/CTS (fragment): central polypurine tract and central termination sequence of HIV-1
   8884..9117    +  LTR            3' LTR (ΔU3): self-inactivating 3' long terminal repeat (LTR) from HIV-1
   9149..9373    +  polyA_signal   bGH poly(A) signal: bovine growth hormone polyadenylation signal
   9377..9396    +  promoter       SV40 promoter (fragment): SV40 enhancer and early promoter
   9417..9467    -  CDS            lacI (fragment): lac repressor; lacI; The lac repressor binds to the lac operator to inhibit transcription in E. coli. This inhibition can be relieved by adding lactose or isopropyl-β-D-thiogalactopyranoside (IPTG).
   9650..10238   -  rep_origin     ori: high-copy-number ColE1/pMB1/pBR322/pUC origin of replication
  10409..11269   -  CDS            AmpR: β-lactamase; bla; confers resistance to ampicillin, carbenicillin, and related antibiotics
  11270..11374   -  promoter       AmpR promoter: bla
