[The description below was written by a language model from this plasmid's Addgene catalogue record and pLannotate feature annotations shown in this document.]
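Description:
pCF827-sgNT-3_U6-sgRNA-EFS-Cas9-P2A-mNeonGreen is an all-in-one lentiviral CRISPR vector of about 11.4 kb, built on the pCF827 backbone for mammalian expression. It is propagated in E. coli through a high-copy ColE1/pUC-type origin and selected with ampicillin via the β-lactamase gene. The transfer cassette has a third-generation, self-inactivating layout. A CMV enhancer/promoter replaces the U3 region of a truncated HIV-1 5' LTR, so genomic RNA is transcribed in packaging cells independently of Tat. This is followed by the Ψ packaging signal with a partial gag sequence, the Rev response element for nuclear export of unspliced RNA, and a cPPT/CTS that aids nuclear import of the reverse-transcribed genome. The cassette closes with a ΔU3 3' LTR, which silences LTR promoter activity after integration, and a downstream bGH polyadenylation signal.

The payload consists of two expression units. A human U6 RNA polymerase III promoter drives a single guide RNA, made up of the sgNT-3 spacer joined to a Streptococcus pyogenes tracrRNA-derived scaffold. The name suggests a non-targeting control guide, although the record does not say so explicitly. Downstream, the compact EF-1α core (EFS) promoter expresses SpyCas9, linked through a self-cleaving P2A peptide (per the construct name; not annotated in the feature table) to mNeonGreen. Cas9 and the green fluorescent reporter are therefore made from one transcript as separate proteins, letting transduced cells be identified or sorted by fluorescence. A WPRE follows the reporter to enhance transcript stability and expression. Several short annotated fragments (small t antigen, lacI, SV40 promoter, bom) appear to be backbone remnants or incidental matches. The associated publication concerns CRISPR-mediated glioma cell killing, where a vector like this would plausibly serve as a guide control.
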