Addgene plasmid #211695: pCF827-sgNT-3_U6-sgRNA-EFS-Cas9-P2A-mNeonGreen
Purpose: U6-sgRNA-EFS-Cas9-P2A-mNeonGreen
Depositing lab: Christof Fellmann. Depositing organization: J. David Gladstone Institutes. Publication: Targeting the non-coding genome and temozolomide signature enables CRISPR-mediated glioma oncolysis. Tan IL, Perez AR, Lew RJ, Sun X, Baldwin A, Zhu YK, Shah MM, Berger MS, Doudna JA, Fellmann C. Cell Rep. 2023 Nov 28;42(11):113339. doi: 10.1016/j.celrep.2023.113339. Epub 2023 Nov 2. PubMed 37917583.
Backbone
  Vector backbone: pCF827
  Vector type: Mammalian Expression, Lentiviral, CRISPR
Growth in bacteria
  Bacterial resistance: Ampicillin, 100 μg/mL
  Growth temperature: 37°C
  Growth strain: NEB Stable
  Copy number: Unknown
Gene/Insert
  Gene/Insert name: SpyCas9 and sgNT-3 guide RNA vector
  gRNA/shRNA sequence: GACGACTAGTTAGGCGTGTA
Terms and licenses: Academic/Nonprofit Terms; Industry Terms: Not Available to Industry
How to cite: pCF827-sgNT-3_U6-sgRNA-EFS-Cas9-P2A-mNeonGreen was a gift from Christof Fellmann (Addgene plasmid # 211695 ; http://n2t.net/addgene:211695 ; RRID:Addgene_211695)
